Addgene plasmid #11384: pARF1(T31N)-CFP
Depositing lab: Joel Swanson. Depositing organization: University of Michigan. Publication: A Phosphatidylinositol-3-Kinase-Dependent Signal Transition Regulates ARF1 and ARF6 during Fcgamma Receptor-Mediated Phagocytosis. Beemiller P, Hoppe AD, Swanson JA. PLoS Biol. 2006 May 9. 4(6):e162. 10.1371/journal.pbio.0040162 PubMed 16669702.
Backbone
  Vector backbone: pECFP-N1
  Backbone manufacturer: Clontech
  Backbone size w/o insert (bp): 4733
  Vector type: Mammalian Expression
  Selectable markers: Neomycin (select with G418)
Growth in bacteria
  Bacterial resistance: Kanamycin, 50 μg/mL
  Growth temperature: 37°C
  Growth strain: DH5alpha
  Copy number: High Copy
Gene/Insert
  Gene/Insert name: ADP Ribosylation Factor 1 (alt names: ARF1(T31N); CFP)
  Species: H. sapiens (human)
  Insert size (bp): 545
  Mutation: Changed Threonine 31 to Asparagine.
  GenBank ID: AF493881
  Entrez Gene: ARF1 (a.k.a. PVNH8)
  Tag / fusion protein: CFP (C terminal on backbone)
  Cloning method: Restriction Enzyme; 5′ cloning site EcoRI (not destroyed); 3′ cloning site KpnI (not destroyed)
  Sequencing primers: 5′ GGTGGGAGGTCTATATAAGCAGAGCTGGTT; 3′ CCCCGGTGAACAGCTCCTCGCCCTTGCTCA
Resource information
  A portion of this plasmid was derived from a plasmid made by: hARF1 was obtained from the UMR cDNA Resource center (www.cDNA.org) and mutagenized using site-directed mutagenesis.
Terms and licenses: Academic/Nonprofit Terms; Industry Terms: Not Available to Industry
Depositor comments: Encodes a CFP fusion to the C-terminus of constitutively-inactive ARF1. CFP is the monomeric (A207K) version of ECFP.
How to cite: pARF1(T31N)-CFP was a gift from Joel Swanson (Addgene plasmid # 11384 ; http://n2t.net/addgene:11384 ; RRID:Addgene_11384)
