[The description below was written by a language model from this plasmid's Addgene catalogue record and pLannotate feature annotations shown in this document.]
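Description:
pARF1(T31N)-CFP is a mammalian expression plasmid built on the Clontech pECFP-N1 backbone, with a depositor full sequence of 5,268 nt. It is maintained in E. coli through a high-copy ColE1/pUC-type origin and also carries an f1 phage origin. A single Tn5 aminoglycoside phosphotransferase gene (NeoR/KanR) serves both hosts. The bacterial bla (AmpR) promoter drives it for kanamycin selection, and the SV40 enhancer/early promoter drives it in mammalian cells for G418 selection, with the HSV TK polyadenylation signal terminating the cassette. The short ble, large T antigen and bGH poly(A) fragments in the feature table appear to be partial annotation matches rather than functional elements.

The payload is the human ARF1 (ADP-ribosylation factor 1) coding sequence, inserted between the EcoRI and KpnI sites of the multiple cloning site. It sits downstream of the CMV immediate-early enhancer and promoter and is fused in frame at its C-terminus to cyan fluorescent protein, followed by the SV40 poly(A) signal. The annotation tool matched the insert to the bovine ARF1 entry, but the record gives the species as human. ARF1 carries a threonine-31-to-asparagine substitution introduced by site-directed mutagenesis, which the depositor describes as constitutively inactive. The fluorescent protein is the monomeric A207K version of ECFP (annotated as mECFP), a change that reduces the tendency of the tag to dimerise.

ARF1 is a small GTPase that regulates vesicle budding and coat protein recruitment at the Golgi. This construct therefore allows expression and live imaging of an inactive form in transfected cells. The associated publication concerns the regulation of ARF1 and ARF6 during Fcγ receptor-mediated phagocytosis.
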