Features (pLannotate 1.2.2; 16 found; start..end, strand, type, name):
     61..364     +  enhancer       CMV enhancer: human cytomegalovirus immediate early enhancer
    365..568     +  promoter       CMV promoter: human cytomegalovirus (CMV) immediate early promoter
    591..634     +  misc_feature   MCS (fragment): multiple cloning site
    635..1177    +  CDS            ARF1: ARF1_BOVIN - Experimental evidence at protein level: Swiss-Prot protein existence level 1. GTP-binding protein involved in protein trafficking among different compartments. Modulates vesicle budding and uncoating within the Golgi complex. Deactivation induces the redistribution of the entire Golgi complex to the endoplasmic reticulum, suggesting a crucial role in protein trafficking. In its GTP-bound form, its triggers the association with coat proteins with the Golgi membrane. The hydrolysis of ARF1-bound GTP, which is mediated by ARFGAPs proteins, is required for dissociation of coat protein
   1180..1206    +  misc_feature   MCS (fragment): multiple cloning site
   1214..1930    +  CDS            mECFP: mECFP is a basic (constitutively fluorescent) cyan fluorescent protein published in 2006, derived from Aequorea victoria.
   1950..2033    +  CDS            large T antigen (fragment): large T antigen from SV40 (simian virus 40)
   2056..2177    +  polyA_signal   SV40 poly(A) signal: SV40 polyadenylation signal
   2211..2639    -  rep_origin     f1 ori (sequence partly withheld): f1 bacteriophage origin of replication; arrow indicates direction of (+) strand synthesis
   2666..2770    +  promoter       AmpR promoter: bla
   2772..3129    +  promoter       SV40 promoter: SV40 enhancer and early promoter
   3164..3958    +  CDS            NeoR/KanR: aminoglycoside phosphotransferase from Tn5; aph(3')-II (or nptII); confers resistance to neomycin, kanamycin, and G418 (Geneticin®)
   3979..4131    +  CDS            ble (fragment): BLE_KLEPN - Experimental evidence at protein level: Swiss-Prot protein existence level 1. Binding protein with a strong affinity to the bleomycin family of antibiotics. Binds to CL990; an antimitotic-antibiotic compound. From Klebsiella pneumoniae.
   4190..4237    +  polyA_signal   HSV TK poly(A) signal: herpes simplex virus thymidine kinase polyadenylation signal (Cole and Stacy, 1985)
   4328..4344    -  polyA_signal   bGH poly(A) signal (fragment): bovine growth hormone polyadenylation signal
   4566..5154    +  rep_origin     ori: high-copy-number ColE1/pMB1/pBR322/pUC origin of replication
>Addgene plasmid #11384 | pARF1(T31N)-CFP | depositor full sequence | sequence record 6948 | Author sequence
TAGTTATTAATAGTAATCAATTACGGGGTCATTAGTTCATAGCCCATATATGGAGTTCCGCGTTACATAA
CTTACGGTAAATGGCCCGCCTGGCTGACCGCCCAACGACCCCCGCCCATTGACGTCAATAATGACGTATG
TTCCCATAGTAACGCCAATAGGGACTTTCCATTGACGTCAATGGGTGGAGTATTTACGGTAAACTGCCCA
CTTGGCAGTACATCAAGTGTATCATATGCCAAGTACGCCCCCTATTGACGTCAATGACGGTAAATGGCCC
GCCTGGCATTATGCCCAGTACATGACCTTATGGGACTTTCCTACTTGGCAGTACATCTACGTATTAGTCA
TCGCTATTACCATGGTGATGCGGTTTTGGCAGTACATCAATGGGCGTGGATAGCGGTTTGACTCACGGGG
ATTTCCAAGTCTCCACCCCATTGACGTCAATGGGAGTTTGTTTTGGCACCAAAATCAACGGGACTTTCCA
AAATGTCGTAACAACTCCGCCCCATTGACGCAAATGGGCGGTAGGCGTGTACGGTGGGAGGTCTATATAA
GCAGAGCTGGTTTAGTGAACCGTCAGATCCGCTAGCGCTACCGGACTCAGATCTCGAGCTCAAGCTTCGA
ATTCATGGGGAACATCTTCGCCAACCTCTTCAAGGGCCTTTTTGGCAAAAAAGAAATGCGCATCCTCATG
GTGGGCCTGGATGCTGCAGGGAAGAACACGATCCTCTACAAGCTTAAGCTGGGTGAGATCGTGACCACCA
TTCCCACCATAGGCTTCAACGTGGAAACCGTGGAGTACAAGAACATCAGCTTCACTGTGTGGGACGTGGG
TGGCCAGGACAAGATCCGGCCCCTGTGGCGCCACTACTTCCAGAACACACAAGGCCTGATCTTCGTGGTG
GACAGCAATGACAGAGAGCGTGTGAACGAGGCCCGTGAGGAGCTCATGAGGATGCTGGCCGAGGACGAGC
TCCGGGATGCTGTCCTCCTGGTGTTCGCCAACAAGCAGGACCTCCCCAACGCCATGAATGCGGCCGAGAT
CACAGACAAGCTGGGGCTGCACTCACTACGCCACAGGAACTGGTACATTCAGGCCACCTGCGCCACCAGC
GGCGACGGGCTCTATGAAGGACTGGACTGGCTGTCCAATCAGCTCCGGAACCAGAAGTTGGTACCGCGGG
CCCGGGATCCACCGGTCGCCACCATGGTGAGCAAGGGCGAGGAGCTGTTCACCGGGGTGGTGCCCATCCT
GGTCGAGCTGGACGGCGACGTAAACGGCCACAAGTTCAGCGTGTCCGGCGAGGGCGAGGGCGATGCCACC
TACGGCAAGCTGACCCTGAAGTTCATCTGCACCACCGGCAAGCTGCCCGTGCCCTGGCCCACCCTCGTGA
CCACCCTGACCTGGGGCGTGCAGTGCTTCAGCCGCTACCCCGACCACATGAAGCAGCACGACTTCTTCAA
GTCCGCCATGCCCGAAGGCTACGTCCAGGAGCGCACCATCTTCTTCAAGGACGACGGCAACTACAAGACC
CGCGCCGAGGTGAAGTTCGAGGGCGACACCCTGGTGAACCGCATCGAGCTGAAGGGCATCGACTTCAAGG
AGGACGGCAACATCCTGGGGCACAAGCTGGAGTACAACTACATCAGCCACAACGTCTATATCACCGCCGA
CAAGCAGAAGAACGGCATCAAGGCCAACTTCAAGATCCGCCACAACATCGAGGACGGCAGCGTGCAGCTC
GCCGACCACTACCAGCAGAACACCCCCATCGGCGACGGCCCCGTGCTGCTGCCCGACAACCACTACCTGA
GCACCCAGTCCAAACTGAGCAAAGACCCCAACGAGAAGCGCGATCACATGGTCCTGCTGGAGTTCGTGAC
CGCCGCCGGGATCACTCTCGGCATGGACGAGCTGTACAAGTAAAGCGGCCGCGACTCTAGATCATAATCA
GCCATACCACATTTGTAGAGGTTTTACTTGCTTTAAAAAACCTCCCACACCTCCCCCTGAACCTGAAACA
TAAAATGAATGCAATTGTTGTTGTTAACTTGTTTATTGCAGCTTATAATGGTTACAAATAAAGCAATAGC
ATCACAAATTTCACAAATAAAGCATTTTTTTCACTGCATTCTAGTTGTGGTTTGTCCAAACTCATCAATG
TATCTTAAGGCGTAAATTGTAAGCGTTAATATTTTGTTAAAATTCGCGTTAAATTTTTGTTAAATCAGCT
CATTTTTTAACCAATAGGCCGAAATCGGCAAAATCCCTTATAAATCAAAAGAATAGACCGAGATAGGGT
[37 nt withheld, positions 2310-2346]
AAAGAACGTGGACTCCAACGTCAAAGG
[49 nt withheld, positions 2374-2422]
T
[91 nt withheld, positions 2424-2514]
G
[124 nt withheld, positions 2516-2639]
CAGGTGGCACTTTTCGGGGAAATGTGCGCGGAACCCCTATTTGTTTATTTTTCTAAATACATTCAAATAT
GTATCCGCTCATGAGACAATAACCCTGATAAATGCTTCAATAATATTGAAAAAGGAAGAGTCCTGAGGCG
GAAAGAACCAGCTGTGGAATGTGTGTCAGTTAGGGTGTGGAAAGTCCCCAGGCTCCCCAGCAGGCAGAAG
TATGCAAAGCATGCATCTCAATTAGTCAGCAACCAGGTGTGGAAAGTCCCCAGGCTCCCCAGCAGGCAGA
AGTATGCAAAGCATGCATCTCAATTAGTCAGCAACCATAGTCCCGCCCCTAACTCCGCCCATCCCGCCCC
TAACTCCGCCCAGTTCCGCCCATTCTCCGCCCCATGGCTGACTAATTTTTTTTATTTATGCAGAGGCCGA
GGCCGCCTCGGCCTCTGAGCTATTCCAGAAGTAGTGAGGAGGCTTTTTTGGAGGCCTAGGCTTTTGCAAA
GATCGATCAAGAGACAGGATGAGGATCGTTTCGCATGATTGAACAAGATGGATTGCACGCAGGTTCTCCG
GCCGCTTGGGTGGAGAGGCTATTCGGCTATGACTGGGCACAACAGACAATCGGCTGCTCTGATGCCGCCG
TGTTCCGGCTGTCAGCGCAGGGGCGCCCGGTTCTTTTTGTCAAGACCGACCTGTCCGGTGCCCTGAATGA
ACTGCAAGACGAGGCAGCGCGGCTATCGTGGCTGGCCACGACGGGCGTTCCTTGCGCAGCTGTGCTCGAC
GTTGTCACTGAAGCGGGAAGGGACTGGCTGCTATTGGGCGAAGTGCCGGGGCAGGATCTCCTGTCATCTC
ACCTTGCTCCTGCCGAGAAAGTATCCATCATGGCTGATGCAATGCGGCGGCTGCATACGCTTGATCCGGC
TACCTGCCCATTCGACCACCAAGCGAAACATCGCATCGAGCGAGCACGTACTCGGATGGAAGCCGGTCTT
GTCGATCAGGATGATCTGGACGAAGAGCATCAGGGGCTCGCGCCAGCCGAACTGTTCGCCAGGCTCAAGG
CGAGCATGCCCGACGGCGAGGATCTCGTCGTGACCCATGGCGATGCCTGCTTGCCGAATATCATGGTGGA
AAATGGCCGCTTTTCTGGATTCATCGACTGTGGCCGGCTGGGTGTGGCGGACCGCTATCAGGACATAGCG
TTGGCTACCCGTGATATTGCTGAAGAGCTTGGCGGCGAATGGGCTGACCGCTTCCTCGTGCTTTACGGTA
TCGCCGCTCCCGATTCGCAGCGCATCGCCTTCTATCGCCTTCTTGACGAGTTCTTCTGAGCGGGACTCTG
GGGTTCGAAATGACCGACCAAGCGACGCCCAACCTGCCATCACGAGATTTCGATTCCACCGCCGCCTTCT
ATGAAAGGTTGGGCTTCGGAATCGTTTTCCGGGACGCCGGCTGGATGATCCTCCAGCGCGGGGATCTCAT
GCTGGAGTTCTTCGCCCACCCTAGGGGGAGGCTAACTGAAACACGGAAGGAGACAATACCGGAAGGAACC
CGCGCTATGACGGCAATAAAAAGACAGAATAAAACGCACGGTGTTGGGTCGTTTGTTCATAAACGCGGGG
TTCGGTCCCAGGGCTGGCACTCTGTCGATACCCCACCGAGACCCCATTGGGGCCAATACGCCCGCGTTTC
TTCCTTTTCCCCACCCCACCCCCCAAGTTCGGGTGAAGGCCCAGGGCTCGCAGCCAACGTCGGGGCGGCA
GGCCCTGCCATAGCCTCAGGTTACTCATATATACTTTAGATTGATTTAAAACTTCATTTTTAATTTAAAA
GGATCTAGGTGAAGATCCTTTTTGATAATCTCATGACCAAAATCCCTTAACGTGAGTTTTCGTTCCACTG
AGCGTCAGACCCCGTAGAAAAGATCAAAGGATCTTCTTGAGATCCTTTTTTTCTGCGCGTAATCTGCTGC
TTGCAAACAAAAAAACCACCGCTACCAGCGGTGGTTTGTTTGCCGGATCAAGAGCTACCAACTCTTTTTC
CGAAGGTAACTGGCTTCAGCAGAGCGCAGATACCAAATACTGTCCTTCTAGTGTAGCCGTAGTTAGGCCA
CCACTTCAAGAACTCTGTAGCACCGCCTACATACCTCGCTCTGCTAATCCTGTTACCAGTGGCTGCTGCC
AGTGGCGATAAGTCGTGTCTTACCGGGTTGGACTCAAGACGATAGTTACCGGATAAGGCGCAGCGGTCGG
GCTGAACGGGGGGTTCGTGCACACAGCCCAGCTTGGAGCGAACGACCTACACCGAACTGAGATACCTACA
GCGTGAGCTATGAGAAAGCGCCACGCTTCCCGAAGGGAGAAAGGCGGACAGGTATCCGGTAAGCGGCAGG
GTCGGAACAGGAGAGCGCACGAGGGAGCTTCCAGGGGGAAACGCCTGGTATCTTTATAGTCCTGTCGGGT
TTCGCCACCTCTGACTTGAGCGTCGATTTTTGTGATGCTCGTCAGGGGGGCGGAGCCTATGGAAAAACGC
CAGCAACGCGGCCTTTTTACGGTTCCTGGCCTTTTGCTGGCCTTTTGCTCACATGTTCTTTCCTGCGTTA
TCCCCTGATTCTGTGGATAACCGTATTACCGCCATGCAT
