>Addgene plasmid #11384 | pARF1(T31N)-CFP | addgene partial sequence | sequence record 18180 | CMV-F 5'-CGCAAATGGGCGGTAGGCGTG-3'
TCAGATCCGCTAGCGCTACCGGACTCAGATCTCGAGCTCAAGCTTCGAATTCATGGGGAACATCTTCGCC
AACCTCTTCAAGGGCCTTTTTGGCAAAAAAGAAATGCGCATCCTCATGGTGGGCCTGGATGCTGCAGGGA
AGAACACGATCCTCTACAAGCTTAAGCTGGGTGAGATCGTGACCACCATTCCCACCATAGGCTTCAACGT
GGAAACCGTGGAGTACAAGAACATCAGCTTCACTGTGTGGGACGTGGGTGGCCAGGACAAGATCCGGCCC
CTGTGGCGCCACTACTTCCAGAACACACAAGGCCTGATCTTCGTGGTGGACAGCAATGACAGAGAGCGTG
TGAACGAGGCCCGTGAGGAGCTCATGAGGATGCTGGCCGAGGACGAGCTCCGGGATGCTGTCCTCCTGGT
GTTCGCCAACAAGCAGGACCTCCCCAACGCCATGAATGCGGCCGAGATCACAGACAAGCTGGGGCTGCAC
TCACTACGCCACAGGAACTGGTACATTCAGGCCACCTGCGCCACCAGCGGCGACGGGCTCTATGAAGGAC
TGGACTGGCTGTCCAATCAGCTCCGGAACCAGAAGTTGGTACCGCGGGCCCGGGATCCACCGGTCGCCAC
CATGGTGAGCAAGGGCGAGGAGCTGTTCACCGGGGTGGTGCCCATCCTGGTCGAGCTGGACGGCGACGTA
AACGGCCACAAGTTCAGCGTGTCCGGCGAGGGCGAGGGCGATGCCACCTACGGCAAGCTGACCCTGAAGT
TCATCTGCACCACCGGCAAGCTGCCCGTGCCCTGGCCCACCCTCGTGACCACCCTGACCTGGGGCGTGCA
GTGCTTCAGCCGCTACCCCGACCACATGAAGCAGCACGACTTCTTCAAGTCCGCCATGCCCGAGAGCTAC
GTCCAGGAGCGCACCATCTTCTTCAAGGACGACGGCAACTACAAGACCCGCGCC
